>Addgene plasmid #200674 | pLV-EF1A-CD19.8H.28TM.28.3z | addgene full sequence | sequence record 391884 | Addgene NGS Result
AATGTAGTCTTATGCAATACTCTTGTAGTCTTGCAACATGGTAACGATGAGTTAGCAACATGCCTTACAA
GGAGAGAAAAAGCACCGTGCATGCCGATTGGTGGAAGTAAGGTGGTACGATCGTGCCTTATTAGGAAGGC
AACAGACGGGTCTGACATGGATTGGACGAACCACTGAATTGCCGCATTGCAGAGATATTGTATTTAAGTG
CCTAGCTCGATACATAAACGGGTCTCTCTGGTTAGACCAGATCTGAGCCTGGGAGCTCTCTGGCTAACTA
GGGAACCCACTGCTTAAGCCTCAATAAAGCTTGCCTTGAGTGCTTCAAGTAGTGTGTGCCCGTCTGTTGT
GTGACTCTGGTAACTAGAGATCCCTCAGACCCTTTTAGTCAGTGTGGAAAATCTCTAGCAGTGGCGCCCG
AACAGGGACTTGAAAGCGAAAGGGAAACCAGAGGAGCTCTCTCGACGCAGGACTCGGCTTGCTGAAGCGC
GCACGGCAAGAGGCGAGGGGCGGCGACTGGTGAGTACGCCAAAAATTTTGACTAGCGGAGGCTAGAAGGA
GAGAGATGGGTGCGAGAGCGTCAGTATTAAGCGGGGGAGAATTAGATCGCGATGGGAAAAAATTCGGTTA
AGGCCAGGGGGAAAGAAAAAATATAAATTAAAACATATAGTATGGGCAAGCAGGGAGCTAGAACGATTCG
CAGTTAATCCTGGCCTGTTAGAAACATCAGAAGGCTGTAGACAAATACTGGGACAGCTACAACCATCCCT
TCAGACAGGATCAGAAGAACTTAGATCATTATATAATACAGTAGCAACCCTCTATTGTGTGCATCAAAGG
ATAGAGATAAAAGACACCAAGGAAGCTTTAGACAAGATAGAGGAAGAGCAAAACAAAAGTAAGACCACCG
CACAGCAAGCGGCCGCTGATCTTCAGACCTGGAGGAGGAGATATGAGGGACAATTGGAGAAGTGAATTAT
ATAAATATAAAGTAGTAAAAATTGAACCATTAGGAGTAGCACCCACCAAGGCAAAGAGAAGAGTGGTGCA
GAGAGAAAAAAGAGCAGTGGGAATAGGAGCTTTGTTCCTTGGGTTCTTGGGAGCAGCAGGAAGCACTATG
GGCGCAGCGTCAATGACGCTGACGGTACAGGCCAGACAATTATTGTCTGGTATAGTGCAGCAGCAGAACA
ATTTGCTGAGGGCTATTGAGGCGCAACAGCATCTGTTGCAACTCACAGTCTGGGGCATCAAGCAGCTCCA
GGCAAGAATCCTGGCTGTGGAAAGATACCTAAAGGATCAACAGCTCCTGGGGATTTGGGGTTGCTCTGGA
AAACTCATTTGCACCACTGCTGTGCCTTGGAATGCTAGTTGGAGTAATAAATCTCTGGAACAGATTTGGA
ATCACACGACCTGGATGGAGTGGGACAGAGAAATTAACAATTACACAAGCTTAATACACTCCTTAATTGA
AGAATCGCAAAACCAGCAAGAAAAGAATGAACAAGAATTATTGGAATTAGATAAATGGGCAAGTTTGTGG
AATTGGTTTAACATAACAAATTGGCTGTGGTATATAAAATTATTCATAATGATAGTAGGAGGCTTGGTAG
GTTTAAGAATAGTTTTTGCTGTACTTTCTATAGTGAATAGAGTTAGGCAGGGATATTCACCATTATCGTT
TCAGACCCACCTCCCAACCCCGAGGGGACCCGACAGGCCCGAAGGAATAGAAGAAGAAGGTGGAGAGAGA
GACAGAGACAGATCCATTCGATTAGTGAACGGATCTCGACGGTATCGCTAGCTTTTAAAAGAAAAGGGGG
GATTGGGGGGTACAGTGCAGGGGAAAGAATAGTAGACATAATAGCAACAGACATACAAACTAAAGAATTA
CAAAAACAAATTACAAAAATTCAAAATTTTACTAGTGATTATCGGATCAACTTTGTATAGAAAAGTTGTC
TAGAGGGCAGAGCGCACATCGCCCACAGTCCCCGAGAAGTTGGGGGGAGGGGTCGGCAATTGAACCGGTG
CCTAGAGAAGGTGGCGCGGGGTAAACTGGGAAAGTGATGTCGTGTACTGGCTCCGCCTTTTTCCCGAGGG
TGGGGGAGAACCGTATATAAGTGCAGTAGTCGCCGTGAACGTTCTTTTTCGCAACGGGTTTGCCGCCAGA
ACACAGGGATCCCAAGTTTGTACAAAAATGCAGGCTGCCACCATGCTCAGGCTGCTCTTGGCTCTCAACT
TATTCCCTTCAATTCAAGTAACAGGACTCGAGGAACAAAAACTCATCTCAGAAGAGGATCTGGAACAAAA
GCTCATTTCAGAAGAAGATCTGCTCGAGGTCGACGGAGACGCCGACATCCAGATGACACAGACTACATCC
TCCCTGTCTGCCTCTCTGGGAGACAGAGTCACCATCAGTTGCAGGGCAAGTCAGGACATCTCTAAGTATT
TGAATTGGTATCAGCAGAAACCAGATGGAACTGTTAAACTCCTGATCTACCATACATCAAGATTACACTC
AGGAGTCCCATCAAGGTTCAGTGGCAGTGGGTCTGGAACAGATTATTCTCTCACCATTAGCAACCTGGAG
CAAGAAGATATTGCCACTTACTTTTGCCAACAGGGTAATACGCTTCCGTACACGTTCGGAGGGGGGACTA
AGTTGGAAATAACAGGCTCCACCTCTGGATCCGGCAAGCCCGGATCTGGCGAGGGATCCACCAAGGGCGA
GGTGAAACTGCAGGAGTCAGGACCTGGCCTGGTGGCGCCCTCACAGAGCCTGTCCGTCACATGCACTGTC
TCAGGGGTCTCATTACCCGACTATGGTGTAAGCTGGATTCGCCAGCCTCCACGAAAGGGTCTGGAGTGGC
TGGGAGTAATATGGGGTAGTGAAACCACATACTATAATTCAGCTCTCAAATCCAGACTGACCATCATCAA
GGACAACTCCAAGAGCCAAGTTTTCTTAAAAATGAACAGTCTGCAAACTGATGACACAGCCATTTACTAC
TGTGCCAAACATTATTACTACGGTGGTAGCTATGCTATGGACTACTGGGGTCAAGGAACCTCAGTCACCG
TCTCCGGTACCACCACAACGCCCGCTCCTCGGCCACCGACGCCAGCGCCAACTATTGCGAGTCAGCCTCT
CAGTCTGCGACCTGAGGCTTGTCGACCAGCAGCCGGAGGCGCAGTGCACACGAGGGGGCTGGACTTCGCC
TGTGATAGAAGACCTCCTTCTAAGCCCTTTTGGGTGCTGGTGGTGGTTGGTGGAGTCCTGGCTTGCTATA
GCTTGCTAGTAACAGTGGCCTTTATTATTTTCTGGGTGAGGAGTAAGAGGAGCAGGCTCCTGCACAGTGA
CTACATGAACATGACTCCCAGGCGGCCCGGACCCACCCGCAAGCATTACCAGCCCTATGCCCCACCACGC
GACTTCGCAGCCTATCGCTCCTCCGGACTGAGAGTGAAGTTCAGCAGGAGCGCAGACGCCCCCGCGTACC
AGCAGGGCCAGAACCAGCTCTATAACGAGCTCAATCTAGGACGAAGAGAGGAGTACGATGTTTTGGACAA
GAGGCGTGGCCGGGACCCTGAGATGGGGGGAAAGCCGCAGAGAAGGAAGAACCCTCAGGAAGGCCTGTAC
AATGAACTGCAGAAAGATAAGATGGCGGAGGCCTACAGTGAGATTGGGATGAAAGGCGAGCGCCGGAGGG
GCAAGGGGCACGATGGCCTTTACCAGGGTCTCAGTACAGCCACCAAGGACACCTACGACGCCCTTCACAT
GCAGGCCCTGCCCCCTCGCTCCGGACGTACGGCCACGAACTTCTCTCTGTTAAAGCAAGCAGGCGACGTG
GAAGAAAACCCCGGTCCCGTGAGCAAGGGCGAGGAGCTGTTCACCGGGGTGGTGCCCATCCTGGTCGAGC
TGGACGGCGACGTAAACGGCCACAAGTTCAGCGTGTCCGGCGAGGGCGAGGGCGATGCCACCTACGGCAA
GCTGACCCTGAAGTTCATCTGCACCACCGGCAAGCTGCCCGTGCCCTGGCCCACCCTCGTGACCACCCTG
ACCTACGGCGTGCAGTGCTTCAGCCGCTACCCCGACCACATGAAGCAGCACGACTTCTTCAAGTCCGCCA
TGCCCGAAGGCTACGTCCAGGAGCGCACCATCTTCTTCAAGGACGACGGCAACTACAAGACCCGCGCCGA
GGTGAAGTTCGAGGGCGACACCCTGGTGAACCGCATCGAGCTGAAGGGCATCGACTTCAAGGAGGACGGC
AACATCCTGGGGCACAAGCTGGAGTACAACTACAACAGCCACAACGTCTATATCATGGCCGACAAGCAGA
AGAACGGCATCAAGGTGAACTTCAAGATCCGCCACAACATCGAGGACGGCAGCGTGCAGCTCGCCGACCA
CTACCAGCAGAACACCCCCATCGGCGACGGCCCCGTGCTGCTGCCCGACAACCACTACCTGAGCACCCAG
TCCGCCCTGAGCAAAGACCCCAACGAGAAGCGCGATCACATGGTCCTGCTGGAGTTCGTGACCGCCGCCG
GGATCACTCTCGGCATGGACGAGCTGTACAAGTAAGGGCCCCGTACCCAGCTTTCTTGTACAAAGTGGTG
ATAATCGAATTCCGATAATCAACCTCTGGATTACAAAATTTGTGAAAGATTGACTGGTATTCTTAACTAT
GTTGCTCCTTTTACGCTATGTGGATACGCTGCTTTAATGCCTTTGTATCATGCTATTGCTTCCCGTATGG
CTTTCATTTTCTCCTCCTTGTATAAATCCTGGTTGCTGTCTCTTTATGAGGAGTTGTGGCCCGTTGTCAG
GCAACGTGGCGTGGTGTGCACTGTGTTTGCTGACGCAACCCCCACTGGTTGGGGCATTGCCACCACCTGT
CAGCTCCTTTCCGGGACTTTCGCTTTCCCCCTCCCTATTGCCACGGCGGAACTCATCGCCGCCTGCCTTG
CCCGCTGCTGGACAGGGGCTCGGCTGTTGGGCACTGACAATTCCGTGGTGTTGTCGGGGAAGCTGACGTC
CTTTCCATGGCTGCTCGCCTGTGTTGCCACCTGGATTCTGCGCGGGACGTCCTTCTGCTACGTCCCTTCG
GCCCTCAATCCAGCGGACCTTCCTTCCCGCGGCCTGCTGCCGGCTCTGCGGCCTCTTCCGCGTCTTCGCC
TTCGCCCTCAGACGAGTCGGATCTCCCTTTGGGCCGCCTCCCCGCATCGGGAATTCCCGCGGTTCGCTTT
AAGACCAATGACTTACAAGGCAGCTGTAGATCTTAGCCACTTTTTAAAAGAAAAGGGGGGACTGGAAGGG
CTAATTCACTCCCAACGAAGACAAGATCTGCTTTTTGCTTGTACTGGGTCTCTCTGGTTAGACCAGATCT
GAGCCTGGGAGCTCTCTGGCTAACTAGGGAACCCACTGCTTAAGCCTCAATAAAGCTTGCCTTGAGTGCT
TCAAGTAGTGTGTGCCCGTCTGTTGTGTGACTCTGGTAACTAGAGATCCCTCAGACCCTTTTAGTCAGTG
TGGAAAATCTCTAGCAGTAGTAGTTCATGTCATCTTATTATTCAGTATTTATAACTTGCAAAGAAATGAA
TATCAGAGAGTGAGAGGAACTTGTTTATTGCAGCTTATAATGGTTACAAATAAAGCAATAGCATCACAAA
TTTCACAAATAAAGCATTTTTTTCACTGCATTCTAGTTGTGGTTTGTCCAAACTCATCAATGTATCTTAT
CATGTCTGGCTCTAGCTATCCCGCCCCTAACTCCGCCCATCCCGCCCCTAACTCCGCCCAGTTCCGCCCA
TTCTCCGCCCCATGGCTGACTAATTTTTTTTATTTATGCAGAGGCCGAGGCCGCCTCGGCCTCTGAGCTA
TTCCAGAAGTAGTGAGGAGGCTTTTTTGGAGGCCTAGGGACGTACCCAATTCGCCCTATAGTGAGTCGTA
TTACGCGCGCTCACTGGCCGTCGTTTTACAACGTCGTGACTGGGAAAACCCTGGCGTTACCCAACTTAAT
CGCCTTGCAGCACATCCCCCTTTCGCCAGCTGGCGTAATAGCGAAGAGGCCCGCACCGATCGCCCTTCCC
AACAGTTGCGCAGCCTGAATGGCGAATGGG
[124 nt withheld, positions 6121-6244]
C
[91 nt withheld, positions 6246-6336]
A
[49 nt withheld, positions 6338-6386]
CCTTTGACGTTGGAGTCCACGTTCTTT
[37 nt withheld, positions 6414-6450]
ACCCTATCTCGGTCTATTCTTTTGATTTATAAGGGATTTTGCCGATTTCGGCCTATTGGTTAAAAAATGA
GCTGATTTAACAAAAATTTAACGCGAATTTTAACAAAATATTAACGCTTACAATTTAGGTGGCACTTTTC
GGGGAAATGTGCGCGGAACCCCTATTTGTTTATTTTTCTAAATACATTCAAATATGTATCCGCTCATGAG
ACAATAACCCTGATAAATGCTTCAATAATATTGAAAAAGGAAGAGTATGAGTATTCAACATTTCCGTGTC
GCCCTTATTCCCTTTTTTGCGGCATTTTGCCTTCCTGTTTTTGCTCACCCAGAAACGCTGGTGAAAGTAA
AAGATGCTGAAGATCAGTTGGGTGCACGAGTGGGTTACATCGAACTGGATCTCAACAGCGGTAAGATCCT
TGAGAGTTTTCGCCCCGAAGAACGTTTTCCAATGATGAGCACTTTTAAAGTTCTGCTATGTGGCGCGGTA
TTATCCCGTATTGACGCCGGGCAAGAGCAACTCGGTCGCCGCATACACTATTCTCAGAATGACTTGGTTG
AGTACTCACCAGTCACAGAAAAGCATCTTACGGATGGCATGACAGTAAGAGAATTATGCAGTGCTGCCAT
AACCATGAGTGATAACACTGCGGCCAACTTACTTCTGACAACGATCGGAGGACCGAAGGAGCTAACCGCT
TTTTTGCACAACATGGGGGATCATGTAACTCGCCTTGATCGTTGGGAACCGGAGCTGAATGAAGCCATAC
CAAACGACGAGCGTGACACCACGATGCCTGTAGCAATGGCAACAACGTTGCGCAAACTATTAACTGGCGA
ACTACTTACTCTAGCTTCCCGGCAACAATTAATAGACTGGATGGAGGCGGATAAAGTTGCAGGACCACTT
CTGCGCTCGGCCCTTCCGGCTGGCTGGTTTATTGCTGATAAATCTGGAGCCGGTGAGCGTGGGTCTCGCG
GTATCATTGCAGCACTGGGGCCAGATGGTAAGCCCTCCCGTATCGTAGTTATCTACACGACGGGGAGTCA
GGCAACTATGGATGAACGAAATAGACAGATCGCTGAGATAGGTGCCTCACTGATTAAGCATTGGTAACTG
TCAGACCAAGTTTACTCATATATACTTTAGATTGATTTAAAACTTCATTTTTAATTTAAAAGGATCTAGG
TGAAGATCCTTTTTGATAATCTCATGACCAAAATCCCTTAACGTGAGTTTTCGTTCCACTGAGCGTCAGA
CCCCGTAGAAAAGATCAAAGGATCTTCTTGAGATCCTTTTTTTCTGCGCGTAATCTGCTGCTTGCAAACA
AAAAAACCACCGCTACCAGCGGTGGTTTGTTTGCCGGATCAAGAGCTACCAACTCTTTTTCCGAAGGTAA
CTGGCTTCAGCAGAGCGCAGATACCAAATACTGTTCTTCTAGTGTAGCCGTAGTTAGGCCACCACTTCAA
GAACTCTGTAGCACCGCCTACATACCTCGCTCTGCTAATCCTGTTACCAGTGGCTGCTGCCAGTGGCGAT
AAGTCGTGTCTTACCGGGTTGGACTCAAGACGATAGTTACCGGATAAGGCGCAGCGGTCGGGCTGAACGG
GGGGTTCGTGCACACAGCCCAGCTTGGAGCGAACGACCTACACCGAACTGAGATACCTACAGCGTGAGCT
ATGAGAAAGCGCCACGCTTCCCGAAGAGAGAAAGGCGGACAGGTATCCGGTAAGCGGCAGGGTCGGAACA
GGAGAGCGCACGAGGGAGCTTCCAGGGGGAAACGCCTGGTATCTTTATAGTCCTGTCGGGTTTCGCCACC
TCTGACTTGAGCGTCGATTTTTGTGATGCTCGTCAGGGGGGCGGAGCCTATGGAAAAACGCCAGCAACGC
GGCCTTTTTACGGTTCCTGGCCTTTTGCTGGCCTTTTGCTCACATGTTCTTTCCTGCGTTATCCCCTGAT
TCTGTGGATAACCGTATTACCGCCTTTGAGTGAGCTGATACCGCTCGCCGCAGCCGAACGACCGAGCGCA
GCGAGTCAGTGAGCGAGGAAGCGGAAGAGCGCCCAATACGCAAACCGCCTCTCCCCGCGCGTTGGCCGAT
TCATTAATGCAGCTGGCACGACAGGTTTCCCGACTGGAAAGCGGGCAGTGAGCGCAACGCAATTAATGTG
AGTTAGCTCACTCATTAGGCACCCCAGGCTTTACACTTTATGCTTCCGGCTCGTATGTTGTGTGGAATTG
TGAGCGGATAACAATTTCACACAGGAAACAGCTATGACCATGATTACGCCAAGCGCGCAATTAACCCTCA
CTAAAGGGAACAAAAGCTGGAGCTGCAAGCTT
Features (pLannotate 1.2.2; 34 found; start..end, strand, type, name):
      3..229     +  promoter       RSV promoter: Rous sarcoma virus enhancer/promoter
    230..410     +  LTR            5' LTR (truncated): truncated 5' long terminal repeat (LTR) from HIV-1
    457..582     +  misc_feature   HIV-1 Ψ: packaging signal of human immunodeficiency virus type 1
    566..929     +  CDS            HIV-1 gag (fragment): gag protein from human immunodeficiency virus 1; gag
   1075..1308    +  misc_feature   RRE: The Rev response element (RRE) of HIV-1 allows for Rev-dependent mRNA export from the nucleus to the cytoplasm.
   1685..1785    +  CDS            Rev (fragment): human immunodeficiency virus 1 (HIV-1) Rev protein; rev; enhances nuclear export of unspliced and incompletely spliced viral mRNAs
   1803..1920    +  misc_feature   cPPT/CTS: central polypurine tract and central termination sequence of HIV-1
   1938..1958    +  protein_bind   attB4: mutant version of attB; core recombination site for the Gateway® BP reaction BP Clonase™
   1965..2176    +  promoter       EF-1α core promoter: core promoter for human elongation factor EF-1α
   2183..2206    +  protein_bind   attB1: mutant version of attB; recombination site for the Gateway® BP reaction BP Clonase™
   2354..2671    +  CDS            KV5AB_MOUSE: Experimental evidence at protein level: Swiss-Prot protein existence level 1. From Mus musculus (Mouse).
   2729..3016    +  CDS            HVM44_MOUSE (fragment): Experimental evidence at protein level: Swiss-Prot protein existence level 1. From Mus musculus (Mouse).
   3092..3226    +  CDS            CD8A (fragment): CD8A_HUMAN - Also known as MAL. Experimental evidence at protein level: Swiss-Prot protein existence level 1. Integral membrane glycoprotein that plays an essential role in the immune response and serves multiple functions in responses against both external and internal offenses. In T-cells, functions primarily as a coreceptor for MHC class I molecule:peptide complex. The antigens presented by class I peptides are derived from cytosolic proteins while class II derived from extracellular proteins. Interacts simultaneously with the T-cell receptor (TCR) and the MHC class I proteins presented by
   3236..3451    +  CDS            CD28 (fragment): CD28_HUMAN - Experimental evidence at protein level: Swiss-Prot protein existence level 1. Involved in T-cell activation, the induction of cell proliferation and cytokine production and promotion of T-cell survival. Enhances the production of IL4 and IL10 in T-cells in conjunction with TCR/CD3 ligation and CD40L costimulation (PubMed:8617933). Isoform 3 enhances CD40L-mediated activation of NF-kappa-B and kinases MAPK8 and PAK2 in T-cells (PubMed:15067037). From Homo sapiens (Human).
   3458..3799    +  CDS            CD247 (fragment): CD3Z_HUMAN - Also known as CD3Z, T3Z, TCRZ. Experimental evidence at protein level: Swiss-Prot protein existence level 1. Part of the TCR-CD3 complex present on T-lymphocyte cell surface that plays an essential role in adaptive immune response. When antigen presenting cells (APCs) activate T-cell receptor (TCR), TCR- mediated signals are transmitted across the cell membrane by the CD3 chains CD3D, CD3E, CD3G and CD3Z. All CD3 chains contain immunoreceptor tyrosine-based activation motifs (ITAMs) in their cytoplasmic domain. Upon TCR engagement, these motifs become phosphorylated by Src family
   3812..3867    +  CDS            P2A (fragment): 2A peptide from porcine teschovirus-1 polyprotein Eukaryotic ribosomes fail to insert a peptide bond between the Gly and Pro residues, yielding separate polypeptides.
   3869..4585    +  CDS            EGFP: the original enhanced GFP (Yang et al., 1996) mammalian codon-optimized
   4595..4619    -  protein_bind   attB2: mutant version of attB; recombination site for the Gateway® BP reaction BP Clonase™
   4637..5225    +  misc_feature   WPRE: woodchuck hepatitis virus posttranscriptional regulatory element
   5292..5311    +  misc_feature   cPPT/CTS (fragment): central polypurine tract and central termination sequence of HIV-1
   5313..5546    +  LTR            3' LTR (ΔU3): self-inactivating 3' long terminal repeat (LTR) from HIV-1
   5618..5739    +  polyA_signal   SV40 poly(A) signal: SV40 polyadenylation signal
   5779..5914    +  rep_origin     SV40 ori: SV40 origin of replication
   5935..5953    -  promoter       T7 promoter: promoter for bacteriophage T7 RNA polymerase
   5961..6116    +  CDS            lacZα (fragment): LacZα fragment of β-galactosidase; lacZ fragment
   6121..6549    +  rep_origin     f1 ori (sequence partly withheld): f1 bacteriophage origin of replication; arrow indicates direction of (+) strand synthesis
   6602..6706    +  promoter       AmpR promoter: bla
   6707..7567    +  CDS            AmpR: β-lactamase; bla; confers resistance to ampicillin, carbenicillin, and related antibiotics
   7738..8326    +  rep_origin     ori: high-copy-number ColE1/pMB1/pBR322/pUC origin of replication
   8509..8601    +  CDS            lacI (fragment): lac repressor; lacI; The lac repressor binds to the lac operator to inhibit transcription in E. coli. This inhibition can be relieved by adding lactose or isopropyl-β-D-thiogalactopyranoside (IPTG).
   8614..8635    +  protein_bind   CAP binding site: CAP binding activates transcription in the presence of cAMP. E. coli catabolite activator protein
   8650..8680    +  promoter       lac promoter: promoter for the E. coli lac operon
   8688..8704    +  protein_bind   lac operator: The lac repressor binds to the lac operator to inhibit transcription in E. coli. This inhibition can be relieved by adding lactose or isopropyl-β-D-thiogalactopyranoside (IPTG). lac repressor encoded by lacI
   8749..8767    +  promoter       T3 promoter: promoter for bacteriophage T3 RNA polymerase
