[The description below was written by a language model from this plasmid's Addgene catalogue record and pLannotate feature annotations shown in this document.]
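Description:
pLV-EF1A-CD19.8H.28TM.28.3z is a third-generation-style, self-inactivating HIV-1 lentiviral transfer plasmid built on a commercial pLV backbone and carrying a second-generation anti-CD19 chimeric antigen receptor. It is maintained in E. coli through a high-copy ColE1/pUC origin with ampicillin resistance; an f1 origin, SV40 origin and lac/T7/T3 remnants are also present in the backbone. The viral portion consists of an RSV promoter fused to a truncated 5' LTR (allowing Tat-independent genomic RNA transcription), the Ψ packaging signal with a gag fragment, the RRE for Rev-dependent export, the cPPT/CTS, a WPRE downstream of the payload to enhance expression, and a ΔU3 3' LTR followed by an SV40 polyadenylation signal. Gateway attB sites flank the promoter and the open reading frame, reflecting the modular assembly of the vector.

The payload is driven by the short (core) EF-1α promoter and encodes a single open reading frame. It comprises the murine FMC63 single-chain variable fragment (light- and heavy-chain variable regions annotated as mouse immunoglobulin sequences), a human CD8α hinge, the CD28 transmembrane and costimulatory intracellular domains, and the CD3ζ signalling domain. This is followed by a P2A ribosome-skipping peptide and EGFP, so that transduced cells co-express a separate fluorescent marker. The catalogue lists an N-terminal Myc tag on the receptor, although it is not annotated in the feature table. The construct is described as a modular CAR backbone, implying that the binder or domains can be exchanged. It can be used either for transient expression in mammalian cells or for producing lentivirus to engineer CAR T cells, and it comes from work on CAR T cells targeting rhabdomyosarcoma.
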