Addgene plasmid #200674: pLV-EF1A-CD19.8H.28TM.28.3z
Purpose: Modular CD8hinge-CD28transmembrane-CD28-CD3z CAR backbone, For Transient Expression or Lentiviral Production
Depositing lab: Michele Bernasconi. Depositing organization: Universitaet Bern. Publication: CD276-CAR T cells and Dual-CAR T cells targeting CD276/FGFR4 promote rhabdomyosarcoma clearance in orthotopic mouse models. Timpanaro A, Piccand C, Dzhumashev D, Anton-Joseph S, Robbi A, Moser J, Rossler J, Bernasconi M. J Exp Clin Cancer Res. 2023 Nov 4;42(1):293. doi: 10.1186/s13046-023-02838-3. PubMed 37924157.
Backbone
  Vector backbone: pLV
  Backbone manufacturer: VectorBuilder
  Backbone size w/o insert (bp): 6451
  Vector type: Mammalian Expression, Lentiviral
Growth in bacteria
  Bacterial resistance: Ampicillin, 100 μg/mL
  Growth temperature: 37°C
  Growth strain: NEB Stable
  Copy number: High Copy
Gene/Insert
  Gene/Insert name: FMC63-CD8HD-CD28TM-CD28-CD3z-P2A-EGFP (alt names: CD19(FMC63)-CAR, CD8 hinge, CD28 transmembrane, CD28 costim., CD3z stim domains, P2A-GFP marker; Contains: FMC63-scFV, CD8 Hinge domain, CD28-transmembrane domain, CD28-ITD, CD3z-ITD)
  Species: H. sapiens (human)
  Insert size (bp): 2373
  Entrez Gene: CD8A (a.k.a. CD8, CD8alpha, Leu2, p32); CD28 (a.k.a. Tp44); CD247 (a.k.a. CD3-ZETA, CD3H, CD3Q, CD3Z, CD3ZETA, IMD25, T3Z, TCRZ)
  Promoter: EF1a-short
  Tag / fusion protein: MycTag (N terminal on insert)
  Cloning method: Gibson Cloning
  Sequencing primers: 5′ tgatgtcgtgtactggctcc; 3′ tttcttccacgtcgcctgcttg
Terms and licenses: Academic/Nonprofit Terms; Industry Terms: Not Available to Industry
How to cite: pLV-EF1A-CD19.8H.28TM.28.3z was a gift from Michele Bernasconi (Addgene plasmid # 200674 ; http://n2t.net/addgene:200674 ; RRID:Addgene_200674)
